>Addgene plasmid #18643 | T4 Lysozyme T157H | addgene partial sequence | sequence record 24428 | 3primeUP
GNNANTGAAAAAGCCCGCTCATTAGGCGGGCTCAGATCTGCTCATGTTTGACAGCTTATCATCGATAAGC
TTCGGCAATAAATTCTTGATATGTTTTCATATGTTTCCTTTAAATATTTTAATTAGTAATTGTCTATTCA
AGTAATTGTGAATATACTATCACAATTCCAAGAGAAAGTAAACAGCTTTATAGATTTTTATACGCGTCCC
AATGGCCAGTTCTAAACGTTGTAATGACTCGTTTTGCGCGATTAGGTGTTTGATTATACCATCTACTTTT
AGCTAAGTTAACTGCTGCTTCATCCCAGCGTTTTTGTTGAAGCATACGTAAAGAGTTAGTAAATCCTGCC
ACACCGGTTTCTCCCATTTGGAAAACCATATTAATCAATGCACAGCGACGAACCGCATCAAGAGAATCAT
AAACCGGTTTTAATTTAGCATTTCTCAGAATTCCGCGAACAGCAGCATCAACATCCTGATTAAAGAGTTT
TTCAGCCTCATCTTTTGTAATTACACCATTGCAATTACGCCCAATAGCTTTATCTAATTCAGATTTAGCA
GCATTAAGTGATGGACTTTTTGTAAGCAAATGACCGATGCCAATAGTGTAATAGCCTTCTGTGTCTTTAT
AGATTTTAAGTCTAAGACCTTCATCTATACGTAACATTTCAAATATATTCATAATACCTCCTAAGCATCG
ATGGATCCNGGTTCCTGTGTGAANTGTTATCCGCTCACATTCACACATTATACGAGCNGATGATAATTGT
CACAGGGGGANGGGAGNAGCTGANCTGTTCCTGGNGAATGTAC
