[The description below was written by a language model from this plasmid's Addgene catalogue record.]
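Description:
T4 Lysozyme T157H is a bacterial expression plasmid built on the pHS1403 backbone (about 5 kb without insert) that carries a point mutant of the bacteriophage T4 lysozyme gene (gene e). It is maintained as a high-copy plasmid in E. coli under ampicillin selection. The record does not name the origin of replication or the promoter driving expression, and no feature table is available to confirm them.

The insert is roughly 600 bp and encodes T4 lysozyme in which threonine 157 is replaced by histidine. It was cloned as a restriction fragment between BamHI at the 5′ end and HindIII at the 3′ end, and both sites remain intact, so the cassette can be excised or transferred. According to the depositor's notes, the BamHI site lies 27 bp from the start codon and the HindIII site 115 bp from the stop codon, meaning the fragment includes short flanking untranslated stretches on either side of the coding region. No epitope or purification tags, fusion partners or reporters are recorded.

T4 lysozyme is a phage-encoded muramidase that degrades the bacterial cell wall, and it has long served as a model protein for examining how single amino acid substitutions affect folding, stability and structure. The record does not state a specific purpose, but a single-site variant in an expression vector of this kind is consistent with producing the mutant protein in bacteria for comparison with the wild-type enzyme.
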