Addgene plasmid #18643: T4 Lysozyme T157H
Depositing lab: Brian Matthews. Depositing organization: University of Oregon.
Backbone
  Vector backbone: pHS1403
  Backbone size w/o insert (bp): 5000
  Vector type: Bacterial Expression
Growth in bacteria
  Bacterial resistance: Ampicillin, 100 μg/mL
  Growth temperature: 37°C
  Growth strain: DH5alpha
  Copy number: High Copy
Gene/Insert
  Gene/Insert name: T4 Lysozyme (alt name: 1157h)
  Species: Bacteriophage T4
  Insert size (bp): 600
  Mutation: T157H
  GenBank ID: NP_049736
  Entrez Gene: e (a.k.a. T4p123)
  Cloning method: Restriction Enzyme; 5′ cloning site BamHI (not destroyed); 3′ cloning site HindIII (not destroyed)
  Sequencing primers: 5′ na; 3′ GGCGTATCACGAGGCCC
Terms and licenses: Academic/Nonprofit Terms; Industry Terms: Not Available to Industry
Depositor comments: The BamHI site is 27 bp from the ATG and the HindIII site is 115 bp from the stop.
How to cite: T4 Lysozyme T157H was a gift from Brian Matthews (Addgene plasmid # 18643 ; http://n2t.net/addgene:18643 ; RRID:Addgene_18643)
